>Addgene plasmid #215968 | AA294 | addgene full sequence | sequence record 432439 | Addgene NGS Result
TCGCGCGTTTCGGTGATGACGGTGAAAACCTCTGACACATGCAGCTCCCGGAGACGGTCACAGCTTGTCT
GTAAGCGGATGCCGGGAGCAGACAAGCCCGTCAGGGCGCGTCAGCGGGTGTTGGCGGGTGTCGGGGCTGG
CTTAACTATGCGGCATCAGAGCAGATTGTACTGAGAGTGCACCATATGCGGTGTGAAATACCGCACAGAT
GCGTAAGGAGAAAATACCGCATCAGGCGCCATTCGCCATTCAGGCTGCGCAACTGTTGGGAAGGGCGATC
GGTGCGGGCCTCTTCGCTATTACGCCAGCTGGCGAAAGGGGGATGTGCTGCAAGGCGATTAAGTTGGGTA
ACGCCAGGGTTTTCCCAGTCACGACGTTGTAAAACGACGGCCAGAGAATTCGAGCTCGGTACCTCGCGAA
TACATCTAGATGAAGACGTACACATGGAGGCGGTACTATGTAGATGAGAATTCAGGAGCAAACTGGGAAA
AGCAACTGCTTCCAAATATTTGTGATTTTTACAGTGTAGTTTTGGAAAAACTCTTAGCCTACCAATTCTT
CTAAGTGTTTTAAAATGTGGGAGCCAGTACACATGAAGTTATAGAGTGTTTTAATGAGGCTTAAATATTT
ACCGTAACTATGAAATGCTACGCATATCATGCTGTTCAGGCTCCGTGGCCACGCAACTCATACTAGGAGC
GTCTTCATCGGATCCCGGGCCCGTCGACTGCAGAGGCCTGCATGCAAGCTTGGTGTAATCATGGTCATAG
CTGTTTCCTGTGTGAAATTGTTATCCGCTCACAATTCCACACAACATACGAGCCGGAAGCATAAAGTGTA
AAGCCTGGGGTGCCTAATGAGTGAGCTAACTCACATTAATTGCGTTGCGCTCACTGCCCGCTTTCCAGTC
GGGAAACCTGTCGTGCCAGCTGCATTAATGAATCGGCCAACGCGCGGGGAGAGGCGGTTTGCGTATTGGG
CGCTCTTCCGCTTCCTCGCTCACTGACTCGCTGCGCTCGGTCGTTCGGCTGCGGCGAGCGGTATCAGCTC
ACTCAAAGGCGGTAATACGGTTATCCACAGAATCAGGGGATAACGCAGGAAAGAACATGTGAGCAAAAGG
CCAGCAAAAGGCCAGGAACCGTAAAAAGGCCGCGTTGCTGGCGTTTTTCCATAGGCTCCGCCCCCCTGAC
GAGCATCACAAAAATCGACGCTCAAGTCAGAGGTGGCGAAACCCGACAGGACTATAAAGATACCAGGCGT
TTCCCCCTGGAAGCTCCCTCGTGCGCTCTCCTGTTCCGACCCTGCCGCTTACCGGATACCTGTCCGCCTT
TCTCCCTTCGGGAAGCGTGGCGCTTTCTCATAGCTCACGCTGTAGGTATCTCAGTTCGGTGTAGGTCGTT
CGCTCCAAGCTGGGCTGTGTGCACGAACCCCCCGTTCAGCCCGACCGCTGCGCCTTATCCGGTAACTATC
GTCTTGAGTCCAACCCGGTAAGACACGACTTATCGCCACTGGCAGCAGCCACTGGTAACAGGATTAGCAG
AGCGAGGTATGTAGGCGGTGCTACAGAGTTCTTGAAGTGGTGGCCTAACTACGGCTACACTAGAAGAACA
GTATTTGGTATCTGCGCTCTGCTGAAGCCAGTTACCTTCGGAAAAAGAGTTGGTAGCTCTTGATCCGGCA
AACAAACCACCGCTGGTAGCGGTGGTTTTTTTGTTTGCAAGCAGCAGATTACGCGCAGAAAAAAAGGATC
TCAAGAAGATCCTTTGATCTTTTCTACGGGGTCTGACGCTCAGTGGAACGAAAACTCACGTTAAGGGATT
TTGGTCATGAGATTATCAAAAAGGATCTTCACCTAGATCCTTTTAAATTAAAAATGAAGTTTTAAATCAA
GCCCAATCTGAATAATGTTACAACCAATTAACCAATTCTGATTAGAAAAACTCATCGAGCATCAAATGAA
ACTGCAATTTATTCATATCAGGATTATCAATACCATATTTTTGAAAAAGCCGTTTCTGTAATGAAGGAGA
AAACTCACCGAGGCAGTTCCATAGGATGGCAAGATCCTGGTATCGGTCTGCGATTCCGACTCGTCCAACA
TCAATACAACCTATTAATTTCCCCTCGTCAAAAATAAGGTTATCAAGTGAGAAATCACCATGAGTGACGA
CTGAATCCGGTGAGAATGGCAAAAGTTTATGCATTTCTTTCCAGACTTGTTCAACAGGCCAGCCATTACG
CTCGTCATCAAAATCACTCGCATCAACCAAACCGTTATTCATTCGTGATTGCGCCTGAGCGAGACGAAAT
ACGCGATCGCTGTTAAAAGGACAATTACAAACAGGAATCGAATGCAACCGGCGCAGGAACACTGCCAGCG
CATCAACAATATTTTCACCTGAATCAGGATATTCTTCTAATACCTGGAATGCTGTTTTTCCGGGGATCGC
AGTGGTGAGTAACCATGCATCATCAGGAGTACGGATAAAATGCTTGATGGTCGGAAGAGGCATAAATTCC
GTCAGCCAGTTTAGTCTGACCATCTCATCTGTAACATCATTGGCAACGCTACCTTTGCCATGTTTCAGAA
ACAACTCTGGCGCATCGGGCTTCCCATACAAGCGATAGATTGTCGCACCTGATTGCCCGACATTATCGCG
AGCCCATTTATACCCATATAAATCAGCATCCATGTTGGAATTTAATCGCGGCCTCGACGTTTCCCGTTGA
ATATGGCTCATAACACCCCTTGTATTACTGTTTATGTAAGCAGACAGTTTTATTGTTCATGATGATATAT
TTTTATCTTGTGCAATGTAACATCAGAGATTTTGAGACACGGGCCAGAGCTGCA
Features (pLannotate 1.2.2; 9 found; start..end, strand, type, name):
    137..236     +  misc_feature   bom (fragment): basis of mobility region from pBR322
    242..399     -  CDS            lacZα (fragment): LacZα fragment of β-galactosidase; lacZ fragment
    788..804     -  protein_bind   lac operator: The lac repressor binds to the lac operator to inhibit transcription in E. coli. This inhibition can be relieved by adding lactose or isopropyl-β-D-thiogalactopyranoside (IPTG). lac repressor encoded by lacI
    812..842     -  promoter       lac promoter: promoter for the E. coli lac operon
    857..878     -  protein_bind   CAP binding site: CAP binding activates transcription in the presence of cAMP. E. coli catabolite activator protein
    891..983     -  CDS            lacI (fragment): lac repressor; lacI; The lac repressor binds to the lac operator to inhibit transcription in E. coli. This inhibition can be relieved by adding lactose or isopropyl-β-D-thiogalactopyranoside (IPTG).
   1166..1754    -  rep_origin     ori: high-copy-number ColE1/pMB1/pBR322/pUC origin of replication
   1932..2741    -  CDS            KanR: aminoglycoside phosphotransferase; aph(3')-Ia; confers resistance to kanamycin in bacteria or G418 (Geneticin®) in eukaryotes
   2848..35      +  CDS            rop (fragment) (across the origin): Rop protein, which maintains plasmids at low copy number; rop
