[The description below was written by a language model from this plasmid's Addgene catalogue record and pLannotate feature annotations shown in this document.]
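Description:
AA294 is a small (about 2.9 kb) bacterial storage plasmid from the Fragmid modular vector assembly toolkit, built on the pUC57-Kan cloning backbone. It is catalogued as a "fragment" rather than a finished expression vector: its role is to hold one sequence-verified module that can be combined with other Fragmid fragments to build complete constructs for CRISPR applications. The module here, named U1a_v1, is a U1 small nuclear RNA promoter, filed in the toolkit's Pol II promoter category. U1 snRNA promoters are transcribed by RNA polymerase II but are specialised for producing short, non-polyadenylated RNAs, which makes them an alternative to both conventional mRNA promoters and Pol III promoters such as U6. The record lists the insert species only as "Other", gives no cloning method, and indicates that part of the plasmid came from commercial gene synthesis.

The automated feature table identifies only backbone elements. Propagation in E. coli relies on a high-copy ColE1/pUC-type origin, and selection is by kanamycin through the aph(3')-Ia aminoglycoside phosphotransferase gene. The remaining annotations are typical pUC57 remnants: the lac promoter with its operator and CAP binding site, a lacZα fragment, and short fragments of lacI, rop and the pBR322 bom region. The U1 promoter itself was not annotated; there is an unannotated stretch between the lacZα fragment and the lac operator, where a pUC-type cloning site would normally sit, so the insert plausibly lies there, but the record does not state its position, its length, or the flanking sites used for assembly. The plasmid carries no mammalian selection marker, reporter or viral elements of its own.
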