Addgene plasmid #215968: AA294
Purpose: Fragmid fragment: (Pol 2 promoter) U1 small nuclear RNA promoter
Depositing lab: John Doench. Depositing organization: Broad Institute. Publication: Modular vector assembly enables rapid assessment of emerging CRISPR technologies. McGee AV, Liu YV, Griffith AL, Szegletes ZM, Wen B, Kraus C, Miller NW, Steger RJ, Escude Velasco B, Bosch JA, Zirin JD, Viswanatha R, Sontheimer EJ, Goodale A, Greene MA, Green TM, Doench JG. Cell Genom. 2024 Mar 13;4(3):100519. doi: 10.1016/j.xgen.2024.100519. PubMed 38484704.
Backbone
  Vector backbone: pUC57-Kan
  Vector type: Fragment
Growth in bacteria
  Bacterial resistance: Kanamycin, 50 μg/mL
  Growth temperature: 37°C
  Growth strain: DH5alpha
  Copy number: Unknown
Gene/Insert
  Gene/Insert name: U1a_v1
  Species: Other
  Cloning method: Unknown
Resource information
  A portion of this plasmid was derived from a plasmid made by: Genscript ID: U289KHE230-3
Terms and licenses: Academic/Nonprofit Terms; Industry Terms: Not Available to Industry
Depositor comments: Please visit https://www.biorxiv.org/content/10.1101/2023.10.25.564061v1 for bioRxiv preprint.
How to cite: AA294 was a gift from John Doench (Addgene plasmid # 215968 ; http://n2t.net/addgene:215968 ; RRID:Addgene_215968)
